Addgene plasmid #198776: pWP012
Purpose: Drives specific expression in the ASE neurons
Depositing lab: Paul Sternberg. Depositing organization: California Institute of Technology. Publication: A cGAL-UAS bipartite expression toolkit for Caenorhabditis elegans sensory neurons. Nava S, Palma W, Wan X, Oh JY, Gharib S, Wang H, Revanna JS, Tan M, Zhang M, Liu J, Chen CH, Lee JS, Perry B, Sternberg PW. Proc Natl Acad Sci U S A. 2023 Dec 19;120(51):e2221680120. doi: 10.1073/pnas.2221680120. Epub 2023 Dec 14. PubMed 38096407.
Backbone
  Vector backbone: pHW393
  Backbone size w/o insert (bp): 3611
  Vector type: Worm Expression
Growth in bacteria
  Bacterial resistance: Ampicillin, 100 μg/mL
  Growth temperature: 37°C
  Growth strain: DH5alpha
  Copy number: High Copy
Gene/Insert
  Gene/Insert name: Pgcy-17-GAL4-SK(DBD)-VP64
  Species: C. elegans (nematode)
  Insert size (bp): 759
  Cloning method: Restriction Enzyme; 5′ cloning site Unknown (unknown if destroyed); 3′ cloning site Unknown (unknown if destroyed)
Terms and licenses: Academic/Nonprofit Terms; Industry Terms: Not Available to Industry
How to cite: pWP012 was a gift from Paul Sternberg (Addgene plasmid # 198776 ; http://n2t.net/addgene:198776 ; RRID:Addgene_198776)
