[The description below was written by a language model from this plasmid's Addgene catalogue record and pLannotate feature annotations shown in this document.]
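Description:
pWP012 is a C. elegans expression plasmid built on the pHW393 backbone that serves as a cGAL "driver" construct for the ASE sensory neurons. In bacteria it is maintained as a high-copy plasmid through a ColE1/pUC-type origin and selected with ampicillin via the bla (AmpR) gene and its own promoter. Remnants of a pUC-style cloning region (lac promoter, lac operator, CAP binding site, a small lacI fragment and a piece of the pUC18/19 multiple cloning site) are also annotated and reflect the cloning-vector ancestry rather than any function in the worm.

The payload is recorded as Pgcy-17-GAL4-SK(DBD)-VP64: a gcy-17 promoter fragment placed upstream of a synthetic transcription factor made of a GAL4 DNA-binding domain fused to the VP64 activation domain, which consists of tandem repeats of the minimal herpes simplex virus VP16 activation motif. The listed insert size of 759 bp, added to the 3,611 bp backbone, matches the 4,370 nt sequence, suggesting that the promoter is the cloned insert and that the GAL4-VP64 coding region comes with the backbone. The promoter itself is not annotated. The automated annotation detects the GAL4 portion as a fragment matching the yeast protein and only a short VP16-repeat match labelled VP96, which is consistent with the VP64 module. No 3′ UTR is annotated, and the cloning sites are not recorded.

In the bipartite cGAL-UAS system, the driver is expressed only where the chosen promoter is active, and the GAL4 domain binds UAS sites on a separate effector transgene to switch on its expression. pWP012 therefore restricts expression of any UAS-linked effector or reporter to the ASE neurons, as part of a toolkit of sensory-neuron drivers.
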