Features (pLannotate 1.2.2; 10 found; start..end, strand, type, name):
    803..820     -  misc_feature   MCS (fragment): pUC18/19 multiple cloning site
    930..1370    +  CDS            GAL4 (fragment): GAL4_YEAST - Experimental evidence at protein level: Swiss-Prot protein existence level 1. This protein is a positive regulator for the gene expression of the galactose-induced genes such as GAL1, GAL2, GAL7, GAL10, and MEL1 which code for the enzymes used to convert galactose to glucose. It recognizes a 17 base pair sequence in (5'-CGGRNNRCYNYNCNCCG-3') the upstream activating sequence (UAS-G) of these genes. From Saccharomyces cerevisiae (strain ATCC 204508 / S288c) (Baker's yeast).
   1548..1564    +  CDS            VP96 (fragment): 6 tandem repeats of the minimal activation domain of herpes simplex virus VP16 (Cheng et al., 2013)
   2115..2219    +  promoter       AmpR promoter: bla
   2220..3080    +  CDS            AmpR: β-lactamase; bla; confers resistance to ampicillin, carbenicillin, and related antibiotics
   3251..3839    +  rep_origin     ori: high-copy-number ColE1/pMB1/pBR322/pUC origin of replication
   4022..4114    +  CDS            lacI (fragment): lac repressor; lacI; The lac repressor binds to the lac operator to inhibit transcription in E. coli. This inhibition can be relieved by adding lactose or isopropyl-β-D-thiogalactopyranoside (IPTG).
   4127..4148    +  protein_bind   CAP binding site: CAP binding activates transcription in the presence of cAMP. E. coli catabolite activator protein
   4163..4193    +  promoter       lac promoter: promoter for the E. coli lac operon
   4201..4217    +  protein_bind   lac operator: The lac repressor binds to the lac operator to inhibit transcription in E. coli. This inhibition can be relieved by adding lactose or isopropyl-β-D-thiogalactopyranoside (IPTG). lac repressor encoded by lacI
>Addgene plasmid #198776 | pWP012 | addgene full sequence | sequence record 390237 | Addgene NGS Result
AAGCTTGCATGCGCGGCCGCACTGACTGGGCCGGCCCAGTTGAACATCTCCCTGGTTTCTCCAATCAACA
ACGTTCAAGCTCCCGCCACCACGGTCTCCACAAAAATTGCGATTTGATTGATTACTACTAGAATAAATAC
ATTGAACATGGAATTTTTTGAATACTTTTCTTTTTTTAAGTACTGGTTCTACCCAGAGGTGGCCGGCGAT
TCCCGTTCGGCAATTTTTTGTCGACAAATTAGGCAATTTGCCGGTTTGCCGATTTGCCGGAAATGTTCAA
TTCCGGCAATTTTCCGGTTTGCCAATTTGCTGAAATTTTTTAATTTCGGAAATTTGCCGAGTTGCCGATT
TGCCGTAAATGTTCAATTCCGGCAATTTTCCGGTTTGCCGATTTGCTGGAAATTTTTAATTTCGGAAATT
TGTCGAGTTGCCGATTTGCCGGAAATGTTCAATTCCAGCCGGTTTGCCGATTTGCTGGAAATTTTTAATT
TCGGAAATTTGTCGAGTTGCCGATTTGTCGGAAAATTTTAATTCCGGCATCATATCAGCAGTTTTAACCT
TTCAATGCCCCTTGATGACGTGATTCTTTACTCAGAACGGACTTCTGAGCTTCTGAGCCTCCTGAGCCAT
GAAAAGGATTCCTTGAAGAGCTGCTGACATAATAATCATTATATTATTGCATATAGCCTACTCTAAGAAC
ATGATGATTAATAGGAATAAAGTTGAATTTATGGCTTCTTGTCTCTTTTCTTCGCTCTTCATAAGTTGAG
CTTATCATTGGGCAAGCTTCTTTTAGGCGCGCCTCTAGAGGATCCCCGGGATTGGCCAAAGGACCCAAAG
GTATGTTTCGAATGATACTAACATAACATAGAACATTTTCAGGAGGACCCTTGGCTAGGATGGGCCCTAA
AAAGAAGCGTAAAGCTAGCATGAAGCTGTTGTCTTCAATGGAACAAGCTTGCGACATATGCCGGTTAAAA
AAACTCAGGTGCTCGAAGGAAAAGCCCAAGTGTGCCAAGTGTCTGAAGAACAACTCGGAGTGCCGTTATT
CTCCCAAGGCTATGAGGTCCCCACTGACCAGGGCGCATCTGACAGAGGTAGAATCAAGGTTGGAAAAATT
GGAAGATTTGTTTCTGCTCATGTTTCCTCGGGAAAACCTGGACAGCATTTTGAACATGGACTCTTTGGAC
GAAGTGAAAGTAATGTTGAAACAATTATATATGCAGGACTATGGTGACACGGATGCTGCTATGGATAGCT
TGACCCCTATGGAAAATGGCATGTCTGAAGGGCCGAGAAAACACATGAAGACTGCGACATCATCGCCAAA
AGTGGATGAAGATGGAAGCCAAAGTCAGTTGAGTGTATCGCCGGAATTCCCGCTGCAGTCTGGTGGCGGA
GGGGCTCCTAGGGGTTCCGGACGGGCTGACGCATTGGACGATTTTGATCTGGATATGCTGGGAAGTGACG
CCCTCGATGATTTTGACCTTGACATGCTTGGTTCGGATGCCCTTGATGACTTTGACCTCGACATGCTCGG
CAGTGACGCCCTTGATGATTTCGACCTGGACATGCTGATTAACTAAGGTACCGAATTCGCTAGCCGGCCA
TACAAGTAATCCGGATGATCGACGCCAACGTCGTTGAATTTTCAAATTTTAAATACTGAATATTTGTTTT
TTTTCCTATTATTTATTTATTCTCTTTGTGTTTTTTTTCTTGCTTTCTAAAAAATTAATTCAATCCAAAT
CTAAACATTTTTTTTTCTCTTTCCGTCTCCCAATTCGTATTCCGCTCCTCTCATCTGAACACAATGTGCA
AGTTTATTTATCTTCTCGCTTTCATTTCATTAGGACGTGGGGGGAATTGGTGGAAGGGGGAAACACACAA
AAGGATGATGGAAATGAAATAAGGACACACAATATGCAACAACATTCAATTCAGAAATATGGAGGAAGGT
TTAAAAGAAAACATAAAAATATATAGAGGAGGAAGGAAAACTAGTAAAAAATAAGCAAAGAAATTAGGCG
AACGATGAGAATTGTCCTCGCTTGGGCCCAAAAGGCCTTTTTTTTTTGGCGCCGACGTCAGGTGGCACTT
TTCGGGGAAATGTGCGCGGAACCCCTATTTGTTTATTTTTCTAAATACATTCAAATATGTATCCGCTCAT
GAGACAATAACCCTGATAAATGCTTCAATAATATTGAAAAAGGAAGAGTATGAGTATTCAACATTTCCGT
GTCGCCCTTATTCCCTTTTTTGCGGCATTTTGCCTTCCTGTTTTTGCTCACCCAGAAACGCTGGTGAAAG
TAAAAGATGCTGAAGATCAGTTGGGTGCACGAGTGGGTTACATCGAACTGGATCTCAACAGCGGTAAGAT
CCTTGAGAGTTTTCGCCCCGAAGAACGTTTTCCAATGATGAGCACTTTTAAAGTTCTGCTATGTGGCGCG
GTATTATCCCGTATTGACGCCGGGCAAGAGCAACTCGGTCGCCGCATACACTATTCTCAGAATGACTTGG
TTGAGTACTCACCAGTCACAGAAAAGCATCTTACGGATGGCATGACAGTAAGAGAATTATGCAGTGCTGC
CATAACCATGAGTGATAACACTGCGGCCAACTTACTTCTGACAACGATCGGAGGACCGAAGGAGCTAACC
GCTTTTTTGCACAACATGGGGGATCATGTAACTCGCCTTGATCGTTGGGAACCGGAGCTGAATGAAGCCA
TACCAAACGACGAGCGTGACACCACGATGCCTGTAGCAATGGCAACAACGTTGCGCAAACTATTAACTGG
CGAACTACTTACTCTAGCTTCCCGGCAACAATTAATAGACTGGATGGAGGCGGATAAAGTTGCAGGACCA
CTTCTGCGCTCGGCCCTTCCGGCTGGCTGGTTTATTGCTGATAAATCTGGAGCCGGTGAGCGTGGGTCTC
GCGGTATCATTGCAGCACTGGGGCCAGATGGTAAGCCCTCCCGTATCGTAGTTATCTACACGACGGGGAG
TCAGGCAACTATGGATGAACGAAATAGACAGATCGCTGAGATAGGTGCCTCACTGATTAAGCATTGGTAA
CTGTCAGACCAAGTTTACTCATATATACTTTAGATTGATTTAAAACTTCATTTTTAATTTAAAAGGATCT
AGGTGAAGATCCTTTTTGATAATCTCATGACCAAAATCCCTTAACGTGAGTTTTCGTTCCACTGAGCGTC
AGACCCCGTAGAAAAGATCAAAGGATCTTCTTGAGATCCTTTTTTTCTGCGCGTAATCTGCTGCTTGCAA
ACAAAAAAACCACCGCTACCAGCGGTGGTTTGTTTGCCGGATCAAGAGCTACCAACTCTTTTTCCGAAGG
TAACTGGCTTCAGCAGAGCGCAGATACCAAATACTGTTCTTCTAGTGTAGCCGTAGTTAGGCCACCACTT
CAAGAACTCTGTAGCACCGCCTACATACCTCGCTCTGCTAATCCTGTTACCAGTGGCTGCTGCCAGTGGC
GATAAGTCGTGTCTTACCGGGTTGGACTCAAGACGATAGTTACCGGATAAGGCGCAGCGGTCGGGCTGAA
CGGGGGGTTCGTGCACACAGCCCAGCTTGGAGCGAACGACCTACACCGAACTGAGATACCTACAGCGTGA
GCTATGAGAAAGCGCCACGCTTCCCGAAGGGAGAAAGGCGGACAGGTATCCGGTAAGCGGCAGGGTCGGA
ACAGGAGAGCGCACGAGGGAGCTTCCAGGGGGAAACGCCTGGTATCTTTATAGTCCTGTCGGGTTTCGCC
ACCTCTGACTTGAGCGTCGATTTTTGTGATGCTCGTCAGGGGGGCGGAGCCTATGGAAAAACGCCAGCAA
CGCGGCCTTTTTACGGTTCCTGGCCTTTTGCTGGCCTTTTGCTCACATGTTCTTTCCTGCGTTATCCCCT
GATTCTGTGGATAACCGTATTACCGCCTTTGAGTGAGCTGATACCGCTCGCCGCAGCCGAACGACCGAGC
GCAGCGAGTCAGTGAGCGAGGAAGCGGAAGAGCGCCCAATACGCAAACCGCCTCTCCCCGCGCGTTGGCC
GATTCATTAATGCAGCTGGCACGACAGGTTTCCCGACTGGAAAGCGGGCAGTGAGCGCAACGCAATTAAT
GTGAGTTAGCTCACTCATTAGGCACCCCAGGCTTTACACTTTATGCTTCCGGCTCGTATGTTGTGTGGAA
TTGTGAGCGGATAACAATTTCACACAGGAAACAGCTATGACCATGATTACGCCAAGCTGTAAGTTTAAAC
ATGATCTTACTAACTAACTATTCTCATTTAAATTTTCAGAGCTTAAAAATGGCTGAAATCACTCACAACG
ATGGATACGCTAACAACTTGGAAATGAAAT
